Addgene plasmid #11609: pcDNA3-CCL21-V5
Depositing lab: Steven Johnson. Depositing organization: University of Pennsylvania.
Backbone
  Vector backbone: pcDNA3
  Backbone manufacturer: invitrogen
  Backbone size w/o insert (bp): 5400
  Vector type: Mammalian Expression
  Selectable markers: Neomycin (select with G418)
Growth in bacteria
  Bacterial resistance: Ampicillin, 100 μg/mL
  Growth temperature: 37°C
  Growth strain: DH5alpha
  Copy number: High Copy
Gene/Insert
  Gene/Insert name: chemokine (C-C motif) ligand 21 (alt name: CCL21)
  Species: H. sapiens (human)
  Insert size (bp): 404
  GenBank ID: NM_002989
  Entrez Gene: CCL21 (a.k.a. 6Ckine, CKb9, ECL, SCYA21, SLC, TCA4)
  Tag / fusion protein: V5 (C terminal on backbone)
  Cloning method: Restriction Enzyme; 5′ cloning site Eco RI (not destroyed); 3′ cloning site Xho I (not destroyed)
  Sequencing primers: 5′ T7
Terms and licenses: Academic/Nonprofit Terms; Industry Terms: Not Available to Industry
How to cite: pcDNA3-CCL21-V5 was a gift from Steven Johnson (Addgene plasmid # 11609 ; http://n2t.net/addgene:11609 ; RRID:Addgene_11609)
