[The description below was written by a language model from this plasmid's Addgene catalogue record.]
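Description:
pcDNA3-CCL21-V5 is a mammalian expression plasmid built on the Invitrogen pcDNA3 backbone (about 5.4 kb without insert) and carrying the human chemokine (C-C motif) ligand 21 coding sequence. CCL21 is also known as SLC, 6Ckine, ECL, SCYA21, CKb9 and TCA4. The roughly 404 bp insert was cloned by restriction digestion between EcoRI at the 5′ end and XhoI at the 3′ end, and both sites remain intact, so the insert can be excised or exchanged. A V5 epitope tag is fused to the C-terminus of the chemokine. The record lists this tag as being on the backbone, so the reading frame continues from the insert into vector-encoded tag sequence. The tag allows the expressed protein to be detected or immunoprecipitated with anti-V5 antibodies without needing a CCL21-specific reagent.

The plasmid is maintained in E. coli as a high-copy construct under ampicillin selection. It also carries a neomycin resistance marker, so stably transfected mammalian cells can be selected with G418. The record does not explicitly name the promoter driving the insert. Standard pcDNA3 uses the CMV immediate-early promoter for strong constitutive expression in mammalian cells, with a T7 promoter just upstream of the cloning site, which fits the listed T7 sequencing primer. No feature table is provided, so other backbone elements cannot be confirmed from the record. The construct is suited to transient or stable expression of tagged human CCL21 in mammalian cells, but the record does not state a specific experimental purpose.
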