>Addgene plasmid #11609 | pcDNA3-CCL21-V5 | addgene partial sequence | sequence record 18574 | 11609 with BGH-rev
TGGTGATGGTGATGATGACCGGTACGCGTAGAATCGAGACCGAGGAGAGGGTTAGGGATAGGCTTACCTT
CGAATGGGTGACCTCGAGTTGGCCCTTTAGGGGTCTGTGACCGCTCAGTCCTCTTGCAGCCTTTGGAGCC
CTTTCCTTTCTTGCCAGTCTTGGAGGCCCCCCTGTCCTTCCTGCAGCCCTGGGCTGGTTTCTGTGGGGAT
GGTGTCTTGTCCAGATGCTGCATCAGCTGCTGCACCCAGAGCTCCTTTGGGTCTGCACATAGCTCTGCCT
GAGAGCGCTTGCGGGGCAAGAACAGGATAGCTGGGATGGAGCAGCCTAAGCTTGGTTCCTGCTTCCGGTA
GCTGCGGACAACCTTGGCGGGAATCTTCCTTTGGCTGTACTTGAGGCAACAGTCCTGAGCCCCTCCATCA
CTGCCTTGGGTCCTGGGGATGCCAAAGGCCAGAACCAGGATAAGGAGGCTCAGAGCCAGTGACTGAGCCA
TGGTGGCGGCGAATTCCACCACACTGGACTAGTGGATCCGAGCTCGGTACCAAGCTTAACTAGCCAGCTT
GGGTCTCCCTATAGTGAGTCGTATTAATTTCGATAAGCCAGTAAGCAGTGGGTTCTCTAGTTTAGCCAGA
GAGCTCTGCTTATATAGACCTCCCACCGTACACGCCTTACCGCCCATTTGCGTCAATGGGGCGGAGTTGT
TACGACATTTTGGAAAGTCCCGTTGATTTTGGTGCCAAACAAACTCCCATTGACGTCAAT
